Addgene plasmid #37866: MSCV-N JCV-cy ER
Depositing lab: Karl Munger. Depositing organization: Brigham and Women's Hospital. Publication: Interpreting cancer genomes using systematic host network perturbations by tumour virus proteins. Rozenblatt-Rosen O, Deo RC, Padi M, Adelmant G, Calderwood MA, Rolland T, Grace M, Dricot A, Askenazi M, Tavares M, Pevzner SJ, Abderazzaq F, Byrdsong D, Carvunis AR, Chen AA, Cheng J, Correll M, Duarte M, Fan C, Feltkamp MC, Ficarro SB, Franchi R, Garg BK, Gulbahce N, Hao T, Holthaus AM, James R, Korkhin A, Litovchick L, Mar JC, Pak TR, Rabello S, Rubio R, Shen Y, Singh S, Spangle JM, Tasan M, Wanamaker S, Webber JT, Roecklein-Canfield J, Johannsen E, Barabasi AL, Beroukhim R, Kieff E, Cusick ME, Hill DE, Munger K, Marto JA, Quackenbush J, Roth FP, DeCaprio JA, Vidal M. Nature. 2012 Jul 26;487(7408):491-5. 10.1038/nature11288 PubMed 22810586.
Backbone
  Vector backbone: MSCV-N FLAGHA
  Backbone size w/o insert (bp): 8162
  Total vector size (bp): 9072
  Vector type: Mammalian Expression, Retroviral
  Selectable markers: Puromycin
Growth in bacteria
  Bacterial resistance: Ampicillin, 100 μg/mL
  Growth temperature: 37°C
  Growth strain: DH5alpha
  Copy number: Low Copy
Gene/Insert
  Gene/Insert name: JCV CY ER (alt names: JCV LT and ST; JC Large T; JC Small T)
  Species: JC Polyomavirus
  Insert size (bp): 2410
  GenBank ID: AB038249.1
  Entrez Gene: Jvgp5 (a.k.a. Jvgp5); Jvgp6 (a.k.a. Jvgp6)
  Promoter: PKG
  Tag / fusion protein: Flag (N terminal on backbone); HA (N terminal on backbone)
  Cloning method: Gateway Cloning
  Sequencing primers: 5′ LXSN 5'; 3′ MSCV-N seq. rev
Resource information
  A portion of this plasmid was derived from a plasmid made by: James DeCaprio lab
Terms and licenses: Academic/Nonprofit Terms; Industry Terms: Not Available to Industry
Depositor comments: Note that there is a G525E mutation, which is not known to affection function.
How to cite: MSCV-N JCV-cy ER was a gift from Karl Munger (Addgene plasmid # 37866 ; http://n2t.net/addgene:37866 ; RRID:Addgene_37866)
