[The description below was written by a language model from this plasmid's Addgene catalogue record and pLannotate feature annotations shown in this document.]
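Description:
MSCV-N JCV-cy ER is a murine stem cell virus (MSCV)-based retroviral vector for mammalian expression of the early region of JC polyomavirus, built by Gateway recombination into the MSCV-N FLAGHA backbone. In bacteria it is maintained through a ColE1/pMB1-type origin with ampicillin resistance (AmpR and its bla promoter). The catalogue lists it as low copy. The backbone also carries leftover fragments of lac, rop, bom, tetracycline-resistance and env sequences, which appear to be cloning remnants.

The retroviral unit is bounded by 5' and 3' LTRs and contains the Ψ packaging signal with a truncated gag segment, which allows the transcript to be packaged into virions when packaging functions are supplied in trans. Downstream lie FLAG and HA epitope sequences that place an N-terminal tandem tag on the insert, which is flanked by attB1 and attB2 sites. The insert is the JCV CY early region encoding large T and small T antigens. The feature table shows a small T open reading frame (matched by homology to the SV40 protein) followed by the large T coding region. The depositor notes a G525E substitution that is not known to affect function. An EMCV IRES followed by puromycin N-acetyltransferase links drug selection of transduced cells to the same transcript.

The catalogue names PKG as the promoter, but no such promoter is annotated, and the layout suggests LTR-driven expression. The sequenced record (8,838 nt) is also somewhat shorter than the listed total size. The construct comes from a systematic study of how tumour virus proteins perturb host networks, where the tandem tags would suit affinity purification of associated host proteins.
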