Features (pLannotate 1.2.2; 24 found; start..end, strand, type, name):
      1..517     +  LTR            5' LTR: 5' long terminal repeat from murine embryonic stem cell virus
    581..922     +  misc_feature   MESV Ψ: packaging signal of murine embryonic stem cell virus
    989..1405    +  CDS            gag (truncated): truncated Moloney murine leukemia virus (MMLV) gag gene lacking the start codon
   1430..1450    +  CDS            FLAG (fragment): FLAG® epitope tag, followed by an enterokinase cleavage site
   1463..1489    +  CDS            3xHA (fragment): three tandem HA epitope tags
   1506..1526    +  protein_bind   attB1: mutant version of attB; core recombination site for the Gateway® BP reaction BP Clonase™
   1529..2044    +  CDS            ST_SV40: Experimental evidence at protein level: Swiss-Prot protein existence level 1. Promotes efficient viral genome replication by accelerating both G1 and S phase progression of the cell cycle. Inhibits host PP2A by binding to the A subunit, thereby displacing lower affinity regulatory B subunit. Inactivation of PP2A in turn results in the transactivation of cyclin A and cyclin D1 promoters. Late during the infection cycle, ST may induce dephosphorylation of host eIF4E-binding protein EIF4EBP1 leading to the inhibition of cap-dependent translation. May establish and maintain high levels of viral ge
   2115..3935    +  CDS            LT_POVJC (fragment): Experimental evidence at protein level: Swiss-Prot protein existence level 1. Isoform large T antigen is a key early protein essential for both driving viral replication and inducing cellular transformation. Plays a role in viral genome replication by driving entry of quiescent cells into the cell cycle and by autoregulating the synthesis of viral early mRNA. Displays highly oncogenic activities by corrupting the host cellular checkpoint mechanisms that guard cell division and the transcription, replication, and repair of DNA. Participates in the modulation of cellular gene expression preceedi
   3940..3964    -  protein_bind   attB2: mutant version of attB; recombination site for the Gateway® BP reaction BP Clonase™
   4082..4544    +  misc_feature   IRES: internal ribosome entry site (IRES) of the encephalomyocarditis virus (EMCV)
   4558..5157    +  CDS            PuroR: puromycin N-acetyltransferase; pac from Streptomyces alboniger; confers resistance to puromycin
   5233..5747    +  LTR            3' LTR: 3' long terminal repeat from murine embryonic stem cell virus
   5909..5925    -  protein_bind   lac operator: The lac repressor binds to the lac operator to inhibit transcription in E. coli. This inhibition can be relieved by adding lactose or isopropyl-β-D-thiogalactopyranoside (IPTG). lac repressor encoded by lacI
   5933..5963    -  promoter       lac promoter: promoter for the E. coli lac operon
   5978..5999    -  protein_bind   CAP binding site: CAP binding activates transcription in the presence of cAMP. E. coli catabolite activator protein
   6012..6104    -  CDS            lacI (fragment): lac repressor; lacI; The lac repressor binds to the lac operator to inhibit transcription in E. coli. This inhibition can be relieved by adding lactose or isopropyl-β-D-thiogalactopyranoside (IPTG).
   6287..6875    -  rep_origin     ori: high-copy-number ColE1/pMB1/pBR322/pUC origin of replication
   7046..7906    -  CDS            AmpR: β-lactamase; bla; confers resistance to ampicillin, carbenicillin, and related antibiotics
   7907..8011    -  promoter       AmpR promoter: bla
   8106..8141    +  CDS            rop (fragment): Rop protein, which maintains plasmids at low copy number; rop
   8243..8342    +  misc_feature   bom (fragment): basis of mobility region from pBR322
   8348..8497    -  CDS            lacZα (fragment): LacZα fragment of β-galactosidase; lacZ fragment
   8497..8698    -  CDS            TcR (fragment): tetracycline efflux protein; tet; confers resistance to tetracycline
   8699..8797    +  CDS            env (fragment): murine leukemia virus gPr80 envelope polyprotein precursor; env; proteolytically cleaved into gp70SU and p15TM subunits
>Addgene plasmid #37866 | MSCV-N JCV-cy ER | addgene full sequence | sequence record 433927 | Addgene NGS Result
AATGAAAGACCCCACCTGTAGGTTTGGCAAGCTAGCTTAAGTAACGCCATTTTGCAAGGCATGGAAAATA
CATAACTGAGAATAGAGAAGTTCAGATCAAGGTTAGGAACAGAGAGACAGCAGAATATGGGCCAAACAGG
ATATCTGTGGTAAGCAGTTCCTGCCCCGGCTCAGGGCCAAGAACAGATGGTCCCCAGATGCGGTCCCGCC
CTCAGCAGTTTCTAGAGAACCATCAGATGTTTCCAGGGTGCCCCAAGGACCTGAAATGACCCTGTGCCTT
ATTTGAACTAACCAATCAGTTCGCTTCTCGCTTCTGTTCGCGCGCTTCTGCTCCCCGAGCTCAATAAAAG
AGCCCACAACCCCTCACTCGGCGCGCCAGTCCTCCGATAGACTGCGTCGCCCGGGTACCCGTATTCCCAA
TAAAGCCTCTTGCTGTTTGCATCCGAATCGTGGACTCGCTGATCCTTGGGAGGGTCTCCTCAGATTGATT
GACTGCCCACCTCGGGGGTCTTTCATTTGGAGGTTCCACCGAGATTTGGAGACCCCTGCCCAGGGACCAC
CGACCCCCCCGCCGGGAGGTAAGCTGGCCAGCGGTCGTTTCGTGTCTGTCTCTGTCTTTGTGCGTGTTTG
TGCCGGCATCTAATGTTTGCGCCTGCGTCTGTACTAGTTAGCTAACTAGCTCTGTATCTGGCGGACCCGT
GGTGGAACTGACGAGTTCTGAACACCCGGCCGCAACCCTGGGAGACGTCCCAGGGACTTTGGGGGCCGTT
TTTGTGGCCCGACCTGAGGAAGGGAGTCGATGTGGAATCCGACCCCGTCAGGATATGTGGTTCTGGTAGG
AGACGAGAACCTAAAACAGTTCCCGCCTCCGTCTGAATTTTTGCTTTCGGTTTGGAACCGAAGCCGCGCG
TCTTGTCTGCTGCAGCGCTGCAGCATCGTTCTGTGTTGTCTCTGTCTGACTGTGTTTCTGTATTTGTCTG
AAAATTAGGGCCAGACTGTTACCACTCCCTTAAGTTTGACCTTAGGTCACTGGAAAGATGTCGAGCGGAT
CGCTCACAACCAGTCGGTAGATGTCAAGAAGAGACGTTGGGTTACCTTCTGCTCTGCAGAATGGCCAACC
TTTAACGTCGGATGGCCGCGAGACGGCACCTTTAACCGAGACCTCATCACCCAGGTTAAGATCAAGGTCT
TTTCACCTGGCCCGCATGGACACCCAGACCAGGTCCCCTACATCGTGACCTGGGAAGCCTTGGCTTTTGA
CCCCCCTCCCTGGGTCAAGCCCTTTGTACACCCTAAGCCTCCGCCTCCTCTTCCTCCATCCGCCCCGTCT
CTCCCCCTTGAACCTCCTCGTTCGACCCCGCCTCGATCCTCCCTTTATCCAGCCCTCACTCCTTCTCTAG
GCGCCGGAATTAGATCTGCCACCATGGACTACAAGGATGACGATGACAAGCTCGATGGAGGATACCCATA
CGATGTTCCAGATTACGCTGCTCGAGGTTATCAAACAAGTTTGTACAAAAAAGCAGGCATGGACAAAGTG
CTGAATAGGGAGGAATCCATGGAGCTCATGGATTTATTAGGCCTTGATAGATCTGCATGGGGAAACATTC
CTGTCATGAGAAAAGCTTATCTGAAAAAATGCAAAGAACTTCACCCTGATAAAGGTGGGGACGAAGACAA
AATGAAGAGAATGAACTTTTTATATAAAAAAATGGAACAAGGTGTAAAAGTTGCTCATCAGCCTGATTTT
GGTACATGGAATAGTTCAGAGGTTGGTTGTGATTTTCCTCCTAATTCTGATACTCTTTATTGCAAGGAAT
GGCCTAATTGTGCCACTAATCCTTCAGTGCATTGCCCCTGTTTAATGTGCATGCTAAAATTAAGGCATAG
AAACAGAAAATTTTTAAGAAGCAGCCCACTTGTGTGGATAGATTGCTATTGCTTTGATTGCTTCAGACAA
TGGTTTGGGTGTGACTTAACCCAAGAAGCTCTTCATTGCTGGGAGAAGGTTCTTGGAGACACCCCCTACA
GGGATCTAAAGCTTTAAGGTAAACCACAATTTTTCTTTTGCAGGGCATTTTGTTTTTTACATAAACTGAA
TTTTTTGTTTTTAGGTGCCAACCTATGGAACAGATGAGTGGGAATCCTGGTGGAATACATTTAATGAGAA
GTGGGATGAAGACCTGTTTTGCCATGAAGAAATGTTTGCCAGTGATGATGAAAACACAGGATCCCAACAC
TCTACCCCACCTAAGAAGAAAAAAAAGGTAGAAGACCCTAAAGACTTTCCTGTAGATCTGCATGCATTCC
TCAGTCAAGCTGTGTTTAGTAATAGAACTGTTGCTTCTTTTGCTGTGTATACCACTAAAGAAAAAGCTCA
AATTTTATATAAGAAACTTATGGAAAAATATTCTGTAACCTTTATAAGTAGACATGGTTTTGGGGGTCAT
AATATTTTGTTTTTTTTAACACCACATAGACATAGAGTTTCAGCAATTAATAATTACTGTCAGAAACTAT
GTACCTTTAGTTTTTTAATTTGTAAAGGTGTGAATAAGGAATACTTGTTTTACAGTGCCTTGTGTAGACA
GCCATATGCAGTAGTGGAAGAAAGTATTCAGGGGGGCCTTAAGGAGCATGACTTTAACCCAGAAGAACCA
GAAGAAACTAAGCAGGTTTCATGGAAATTAGTTACACAGTATGCTTTGGACACCAAGTGTGAGGATGTTT
TCTTGCTTATGGGCATGTACTTAAACTTTCAGGAAAACCCACTGCAATGCAAAAAATGTGAAAAGAAGGA
TCAGCCAAATCACTTTAACCATCATGAAAAGCACTATTATAATGCCCAAATTTTTGCAGATAGCAAAAAT
CAAAAAAGCATTTGCCAGCAGGCTGTTGATACTGTAGCAGCCAAACAAAGGGTTGACAGTCTCCATATGA
CCAGAGAAGAAATGTTAGTTGAAAGGTTTAATTTTTTGCTTGATAAAATGGACTTAATTTTTGGGGCACA
TGGCAATGCTGTTTTAGAGCAATATATGGCTGGGGTGGCCTGGATTCATTGTTTGCTGCCTCAAATGGAC
ACAGTCATTTATGAGTTCTTAAAATGCATTGTATTAAACATTCCAAAAAAAAGGTACTGGCTATTCAAGG
GGCCAATAGACAGTGGCAAAACTACTTTAGCTGCAGCTTTACTTGATCTCTGTGGGGGAAAGTCATTAAA
TGTTAATATGCCATTAGAAAGATTAAACTTTGAGTTAGGAGTGGGTATAGATCAGTTTATGGTTGTATTT
GAGGATGTAAAAGGCACTGGTGCAGAGTCAAGGGATTTACCTTCAGGGCATGGCATAAGCAACCTTGATT
GCCTAAGAGATTACTTAGATGGAAGTGTGAAAGTTAATTTAGAGAGAAAACACCAAAACAAAAGAACACA
GGTGTTTCCACCTGGAATTGTAACCATGAATGAATATTCAGTGCCTAGAACTTTACAAGCCAGATTTGTA
AGGCAAATAGATTTTAGACCTAAGGCCTACCTAAGAAAATCACTAAGCTGCTCTGAATATTTACTAGAAA
AAAGGATTTTGCAAAGTGGCATGACTTTGCTTTTGCTTTTAATCTGGTTTAGGCCAGTTGCTGACTTTGC
AGCTGCCATTCATGAGAGGATTGTGCAGTGGAAAGAAAGGCTGGATTTAGAAATAAGCATGTATACATTT
TCTACTATGAAAGCTAATGTTGGTATGGGGAGACCCATTCTTGACTTTCCTAGAGAGGAAGATTCTGAAG
CAGAAGACTCTGGACATGGATCAAGCACTGAATCTCAATCACAATGCTCTTCCCAGGTCTCAGAAGCCTC
TGGTGCAGACACACAGGAACACTGCACCTATCACATCTGTAAAGGCTTTCAATGTTTCAAAAAACCAAAA
ACCCCTCCCCCAAAGTAAGACCCAGCTTTCTTGTACAAAGTGGTTCGATAACGAATTCCGCCCCCCCCCC
CTAACGTTACTGGCCGAAGCCGCTTGGAATAAGGCCGGTGTGCGTTTGTCTATATGTTATTTTCCACCAT
ATTGCCGTCTTTTGGCAATGTGAGGGCCCGGAAACCTGGCCCTGTCTTCTTGACGAGCATTCCTAGGGGT
CTTTCCCCTCTCGCCAAAGGAATGCAAGGTCTGTTGAATGTCGTGAAGGAAGCAGTTCCTCTGGAAGCTT
CTTGAAGACAAACAACGTCTGTAGCGACCCTTTGCAGGCAGCGGAACCCCCCACCTGGCGACAGGTGCCT
CTGCGGCCAAAAGCCACGTGTATAAGATACACCTGCAAAGGCGGCACAACCCCAGTGCCACGTTGTGAGT
TGGATAGTTGTGGAAAGAGTCAAATGGCTCTCCTCAAGCGTATTCAACAAGGGGCTGAAGGATGCCCAGA
AGGTACCCCATTGTATGGGATCTGATCTGGGGCCTCGGTGCACATGCTTTACATGTGTTTAGTCGAGGTT
AAAAAAACGTCTAGGCCCCCCGAACCACGGGGACGTGGTTTTCCTTTGAAAAACACGATGATAATATGGC
CACAACCATGACCGAGTACAAGCCCACGGTGCGCCTCGCCACCCGCGACGACGTCCCCAGGGCCGTACGC
ACCCTCGCCGCCGCGTTCGCCGACTACCCCGCCACGCGCCACACCGTCGATCCGGACCGCCACATCGAGC
GGGTCACCGAGCTGCAAGAACTCTTCCTCACGCGCGTCGGGCTCGACATCGGCAAGGTGTGGGTCGCGGA
CGACGGCGCCGCGGTGGCGGTCTGGACCACGCCGGAGAGCGTCGAAGCGGGGGCGGTGTTCGCCGAGATC
GGCCCGCGCATGGCCGAGTTGAGCGGTTCCCGGCTGGCCGCGCAGCAACAGATGGAAGGCCTCCTGGCGC
CGCACCGGCCCAAGGAGCCCGCGTGGTTCCTGGCCACCGTCGGCGTCTCGCCCGACCACCAGGGCAAGGG
TCTGGGCAGCGCCGTCGTGCTCCCCGGAGTGGAGGCGGCCGAGCGCGCCGGGGTGCCCGCCTTCCTGGAG
ACCTCCGCGCCCCGCAACCTCCCCTTCTACGAGCGGCTCGGCTTCACCGTCACCGCCGACGTCGAGGTGC
CCGAAGGACCGCGCACCTGGTGCATGACCCGCAAGCCCGGTGCCTGATGCATCGATGTCGACCTGCAGCC
AAGCTTATCGATAAAATAAAAGATTTTATTTAGTCTCCAGAAAAAGGGGGGAATGAAAGACCCCACCTGT
AGGTTTGGCAAGCTAGCTTAAGTAACGCCATTTTGCAAGGCATGGAAAATACATAACTGAGAATAGAGAA
GTTCAGATCAAGGTTAGGAACAGAGAGACAGCAGAATATGGGCCAAACAGGATATCTGTGGTAAGCAGTT
CCTGCCCCGGCTCAGGGCCAAGAACAGATGGTCCCCAGATGCGGTCCCGCCCTCAGCAGTTTCTAGAGAA
CCATCAGATGTTTCCAGGGTGCCCCAAGGACCTGAAATGACCCTGTGCCTTATTTGAACTAACCAATCAG
TTCGCTTCTCGCTTCTGTTCGCGCGCTTCTGCTCCCCGAGCTCAATAAAAGAGCCCACAACCCCTCACTC
GGCGCGCCAGTCCTCCGATAGACTGCGTCGCCCGGGTACCCGTGTATCCAATAAACCCTCTTGCAGTTGC
ATCCGACTTGTGGTCTCGCTGTTCCTTGGGAGGGTCTCCTCTGAGTGATTGACTACCCGTCAGCGGGGGT
CTTTCATGGGTAACAGTTTCTTGAAGTTGGAGAACAACATTCTGAGGGTAGGAGTCGAATATTAAGTAAT
CCTGACTCAATTAGCCACTGTTTTGAATCCACATACTCCAATACTCCTGAAATAGTTCATTATGGACAGC
GCAGAAAGAGCTGGGGAGAATTGTGAAATTGTTATCCGCTCACAATTCCACACAACATACGAGCCGGAAG
CATAAAGTGTAAAGCCTGGGGTGCCTAATGAGTGAGCTAACTCACATTAATTGCGTTGCGCTCACTGCCC
GCTTTCCAGTCGGGAAACCTGTCGTGCCAGCTGCATTAATGAATCGGCCAACGCGCGGGGAGAGGCGGTT
TGCGTATTGGGCGCTCTTCCGCTTCCTCGCTCACTGACTCGCTGCGCTCGGTCGTTCGGCTGCGGCGAGC
GGTATCAGCTCACTCAAAGGCGGTAATACGGTTATCCACAGAATCAGGGGATAACGCAGGAAAGAACATG
TGAGCAAAAGGCCAGCAAAAGGCCAGGAACCGTAAAAAGGCCGCGTTGCTGGCGTTTTTCCATAGGCTCC
GCCCCCCTGACGAGCATCACAAAAATCGACGCTCAAGTCAGAGGTGGCGAAACCCGACAGGACTATAAAG
ATACCAGGCGTTTCCCCCTGGAAGCTCCCTCGTGCGCTCTCCTGTTCCGACCCTGCCGCTTACCGGATAC
CTGTCCGCCTTTCTCCCTTCGGGAAGCGTGGCGCTTTCTCATAGCTCACGCTGTAGGTATCTCAGTTCGG
TGTAGGTCGTTCGCTCCAAGCTGGGCTGTGTGCACGAACCCCCCGTTCAGCCCGACCGCTGCGCCTTATC
CGGTAACTATCGTCTTGAGTCCAACCCGGTAAGACACGACTTATCGCCACTGGCAGCAGCCACTGGTAAC
AGGATTAGCAGAGCGAGGTATGTAGGCGGTGCTACAGAGTTCTTGAAGTGGTGGCCTAACTACGGCTACA
CTAGAAGAACAGTATTTGGTATCTGCGCTCTGCTGAAGCCAGTTACCTTCGGAAAAAGAGTTGGTAGCTC
TTGATCCGGCAAACAAACCACCGCTGGTAGCGGTGGTTTTTTTGTTTGCAAGCAGCAGATTACGCGCAGA
AAAAAAGGATCTCAAGAAGATCCTTTGATCTTTTCTACGGGGTCTGACGCTCAGTGGAACGAAAACTCAC
GTTAAGGGATTTTGGTCATGAGATTATCAAAAAGGATCTTCACCTAGATCCTTTTAAATTAAAAATGAAG
TTTTAAATCAATCTAAAGTATATATGAGTAAACTTGGTCTGACAGTTACCAATGCTTAATCAGTGAGGCA
CCTATCTCAGCGATCTGTCTATTTCGTTCATCCATAGTTGCCTGACTCCCCGTCGTGTAGATAACTACGA
TACGGGAGGGCTTACCATCTGGCCCCAGTGCTGCAATGATACCGCGAGACCCACGCTCACCGGCTCCAGA
TTTATCAGCAATAAACCAGCCAGCCGGAAGGGCCGAGCGCAGAAGTGGTCCTGCAACTTTATCCGCCTCC
ATCCAGTCTATTAATTGTTGCCGGGAAGCTAGAGTAAGTAGTTCGCCAGTTAATAGTTTGCGCAACGTTG
TTGCCATTGCTACAGGCATCGTGGTGTCACGCTCGTCGTTTGGTATGGCTTCATTCAGCTCCGGTTCCCA
ACGATCAAGGCGAGTTACATGATCCCCCATGTTGTGCAAAAAAGCGGTTAGCTCCTTCGGTCCTCCGATC
GTTGTCAGAAGTAAGTTGGCCGCAGTGTTATCACTCATGGTTATGGCAGCACTGCATAATTCTCTTACTG
TCATGCCATCCGTAAGATGCTTTTCTGTGACTGGTGAGTACTCAACCAAGTCATTCTGAGAATAGTGTAT
GCGGCGACCGAGTTGCTCTTGCCCGGCGTCAATACGGGATAATACCGCGCCACATAGCAGAACTTTAAAA
GTGCTCATCATTGGAAAACGTTCTTCGGGGCGAAAACTCTCAAGGATCTTACCGCTGTTGAGATCCAGTT
CGATGTAACCCACTCGTGCACCCAACTGATCTTCAGCATCTTTTACTTTCACCAGCGTTTCTGGGTGAGC
AAAAACAGGAAGGCAAAATGCCGCAAAAAAGGGAATAAGGGCGACACGGAAATGTTGAATACTCATACTC
TTCCTTTTTCAATATTATTGAAGCATTTATCAGGGTTATTGTCTCATGAGCGGATACATATTTGAATGTA
TTTAGAAAAATAAACAAATAGGGGTTCCGCGCACATTTCCCCGAAAAGTGCCACCTGACGTCTAAGAAAC
CATTATTATCATGACATTAACCTATAAAAATAGGCGTATCACGAGGCCCTTTCGTCTCGCGCGTTTCGGT
GATGACGGTGAAAACCTCTGACACATGCAGCTCCCGGAGACGGTCACAGCTTGTCTGTAAGCGGATGCCG
GGAGCAGACAAGCCCGTCAGGGCGCGTCAGCGGGTGTTGGCGGGTGTCGGGGCTGGCTTAACTATGCGGC
ATCAGAGCAGATTGTACTGAGAGTGCACCATATGCGGTGTGAAATACCGCACAGATGCGTAAGGAGAAAA
TACCGCATCAGGCGCCATTCGCCATTCAGGCTGCGCAACTGTTGGGAAGGGCGATCGGTGCGGGCCTCTT
CGCTATTACGCCAGCTGGCGAAAGGGGGATGTGCTGCAAGGCGATTAAGTTGGGTAACGCCAGGGTTTTC
CCAGTCACGACGTTGTAAAACGACGGCGCAAGGAATGGTGCATGCAAGGAGATGGCGCCCAACAGTCCCC
CGGCCACGGGGCCTGCCACCATACCCACGCCGAAACAAGCGCTCATGAGCCCGAAGTGGCGAGCCCGATC
TTCCCCATCGGTGATGTCGGCGATATAGGCGCCAGCAACCGCACCTGTGGCGCCGGTGATGCCGGCCACG
ATGCGTCCGGCGTAGAGGCGATTAGTCCAATTTGTTAAAGACAGGATATCAGTGGTCCAGGCTCTAGTTT
TGACTCAACAATATCACCAGCTGAAGCCTATAGAGTACGAGCCATAGATAAAATAAAAGATTTTATTTAG
TCTCCAGAAAAAGGGGGG
