>Addgene plasmid #37866 | MSCV-N JCV-cy ER | addgene partial sequence | sequence record 49968 | pLXSN-5 (5'-CCCTTGAACCTCCTCGTTCGACC-3')
TCACTCCTTCTCTAGGCGCCGGAATTAGATCTGCCACCATGGACTACAAGGATGACGATGACAAGCTCGA
TGGAGGATACCCATACGATGTTCCAGATTACGCTGCTCGAGGTTATCAAACAAGTTTGTACAAAAAAGCA
GGCATGGACAAAGTGCTGAATAGGGAGGAATCCATGGAGCTCATGGATTTATTAGGCCTTGATAGATCTG
CATGGGGAAACATTCCTGTCATGAGAAAAGCTTATCTGAAAAAATGCAAAGAACTTCACCCTGATAAAGG
TGGGGACGAAGACAAAATGAAGAGAATGAACTTTTTATATAAAAAAATGGAACAAGGTGTAAAAGTTGCT
CATCAGCCTGATTTTGGTACATGGAATAGTTCAGAGGTTGGTTGTGATTTTCCTCCTAATTCTGATACTC
TTTATTGCAAGGAATGGCCTAATTGTGCCACTAATCCTTCAGTGCATTGCCCCTGTTTAATGTGCATGCT
AAAATTAAGGCATAGAAACAGAAAATTTTTAAGAAGCAGCCCACTTGTGTGGATAGATTGCTATTGCTTT
GATTGCTTCAGACAATGGTTTGGGTGTGACTTAACCCAAGAAGCTCTTCATTGCTGGGAGAAGGTTCTTG
GAGACACCCCCTACAGGGATCTAAAGCTTTAAGGTAAACCACAATTTTTCTTTTGCAGGGCATTTTGTTT
TTTACATAAACTGAATTTTTTGTTTTTAGGTGCCAACCTATGGAACAGATGAGTGGGAATCCTGGTGGAA
TACATTTAATGAGAAGTGGGATGAAA
