>Addgene plasmid #37866 | MSCV-N JCV-cy ER | addgene partial sequence | sequence record 51944 | MSCV_N_rev2 5'-aaagacccctaggaatgctcg-3'
AAAGACGGCAATATGGTGGAAAATAACATATAGACAAACGCACACCGGCCTTATTCCAAGCGGCTTCGGC
CAGTAACGTTAGGGGGGGGGGGCGGAATTCGTTATCGAACCACTTTGTACAAGAAAGCTGGGTCTTACTT
TGGGGGAGGGGTTTTTGGTTTTTTGAAACATTGAAAGCCTTTACAGATGTGATAGGTGCAGTGTTCCTGT
GTGTCTGCACCAGAGGCTTCTGAGACCTGGGAAGAGCATTGTGATTGAGATTCAGTGCTTGATCCATGTC
CAGAGTCTTCTGCTTCAGAATCTTCCTCTCTAGGAAAGTCAAGAATGGGTCTCCCCATACCAACATTAGC
TTTCATAGTAGAAAATGTATACATGCTTATTTCTAAATCCAGCCTTTCTTTCCACTGCACAATCCTCTCA
TGAATGGCAGCTGCAAAGTCAGCAACTGGCCTAAACCAGATTAAAAGCAAAAGCAAAGTCATGCCACTTT
GCAAAATCCTTTTTTCTAGTAAATATTCAGAGCAGCTTAGTGATTTTCTTAGGTAGGCCTTAGGTCTAAA
ATCTATTTGCCTTACAAATCTGGCTTGTAAAGTTCTAGGCACTGAATATTCATTCATGGTTACAATTTCA
GGTGGAAACACCTGTGTTCTTTTGTTTTGGTGTTTTCTCTCTAAATTAACTTTC
